Addgene plasmid #155169: pDUAL_lacZ
Purpose: BaSP and CuCBP co-expression: lacZ promoter controls BaSP expression
Depositing lab: Bernd Nidetzky. Depositing organization: Austrian Centre of Industrial Biotechnology. Publication: Plasmid Design for Tunable Two-Enzyme Co-Expression Promotes Whole-Cell Production of Cellobiose. Schwaiger KN, Voit A, Dobiasova H, Luley C, Wiltschi B, Nidetzky B. Biotechnol J. 2020 Jul 15:e2000063. doi: 10.1002/biot.202000063. PubMed 32668097.
Backbone
  Vector backbone: self assembled
  Backbone size w/o insert (bp): 3142
  Total vector size (bp): 7185
  Vector type: Bacterial Expression, Synthetic Biology
Growth in bacteria
  Bacterial resistance: Ampicillin, 100 μg/mL
  Growth temperature: 37°C
  Growth strain: DH5alpha
  Growth instructions: Use E. coli BL21(DE3) for expression and grow at room temperature.
  Copy number: High Copy
Gene/Insert 1
  Gene/Insert name: Sucrose Phosphorylase from Bifidobacterium adolescentis (alt name: BaSP)
  Species: Bifidobacterium adolescentis
  Insert size (bp): 1515
  GenBank ID: AF543301.1
  Entrez Gene: BAD_RS00415 (a.k.a. BAD_RS00415, BAD_0078)
  Tag / fusion protein: Strep - Tag II (N terminal on backbone)
Gene/Insert 2
  Gene/Insert name: Cellobiose phosphorylase from Cellulomonas uda (alt name: CuCBP)
  Species: Cellulomonas uda
  Insert size (bp): 2466
  GenBank ID: AAQ20920.1
  Tag / fusion protein: His Tag (N terminal on backbone)
Terms and licenses: Academic/Nonprofit Terms; Industry Terms: Not Available to Industry
How to cite: pDUAL_lacZ was a gift from Bernd Nidetzky (Addgene plasmid # 155169 ; http://n2t.net/addgene:155169 ; RRID:Addgene_155169)
