[The description below was written by a language model from this plasmid's Addgene catalogue record and pLannotate feature annotations shown in this document.]
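Description:
pDUAL_lacZ is a self-assembled, high-copy bacterial expression plasmid of about 7.2 kb, built for co-expressing two phosphorylases in E. coli. It replicates from a ColE1/pUC-type origin and is selected with ampicillin through the β-lactamase gene. It also carries its own lac repressor gene, lacI, under the up-mutated lacIq promoter. The catalogue lists DH5alpha for propagation and BL21(DE3), which supplies T7 RNA polymerase, for expression.

The payload consists of two separate transcription units placed on opposite strands, diverging from either side of the origin. In the first, a lac promoter with its lac operator drives sucrose phosphorylase from Bifidobacterium adolescentis (BaSP) fused to an N-terminal Strep-tag II, and the unit ends at the phage lambda t0 terminator. In the second, a T7 promoter with a lac operator and the T7 gene 10 ribosome binding site drives cellobiose phosphorylase from Cellulomonas uda (CuCBP) with an N-terminal His tag, followed by the T7 terminator. The automated annotation labels this second reading frame by similarity to a Thermotoga neapolitana cellobiose phosphorylase, but the catalogue entry identifies the gene as the Cellulomonas uda enzyme. Both promoters are repressed by LacI, so both should respond to IPTG or lactose. Because the two promoters differ, the enzymes are expected to be produced at different levels, and the distinct tags allow each protein to be detected or purified separately.

According to the record and the associated publication title, the plasmid belongs to a design effort for tunable two-enzyme co-expression aimed at whole-cell production of cellobiose. In this version the lac promoter sets the BaSP expression level.
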