Features (pLannotate 1.2.2; 16 found; start..end, strand, type, name):
      7..101     -  terminator     lambda t0 terminator: transcription terminator from phage lambda
    111..1622    -  CDS            sucP (sequence withheld): SUCP_BIFAA - Also known as spl From Bifidobacterium adolescentis (strain ATCC 15703 / DSM 20083 / NCTC 11814 / E194a).
   1629..1652    -  CDS            Strep-Tag II: peptide that binds Strep-Tactin®, an engineered form of streptavidin
   1683..1699    -  protein_bind   lac operator: The lac repressor binds to the lac operator to inhibit transcription in E. coli. This inhibition can be relieved by adding lactose or isopropyl-β-D-thiogalactopyranoside (IPTG). lac repressor encoded by lacI
   1707..1737    -  promoter       lac promoter: promoter for the E. coli lac operon
   1784..2372    +  rep_origin     ori: high-copy-number ColE1/pMB1/pBR322/pUC origin of replication
   2451..2469    +  promoter       T7 promoter: promoter for bacteriophage T7 RNA polymerase
   2470..2494    +  protein_bind   lac operator: The lac repressor binds to the lac operator to inhibit transcription in E. coli. This inhibition can be relieved by adding lactose or isopropyl-β-D-thiogalactopyranoside (IPTG). lac repressor encoded by lacI
   2509..2531    +  RBS            RBS: efficient ribosome binding site from bacteriophage T7 gene 10 (Olins and Rangwala, 1989)
   2550..2567    +  CDS            7xHis (fragment): 6xHis affinity tag
   2577..5033    +  CDS            cbpA: CBPA_THENN - Experimental evidence at protein level: Swiss-Prot protein existence level 1. Catalyzes the phosphorolysis of cellobiose, yielding glucose 1-phosphate and glucose. Is inactive against cellotriose and the disaccharides lactose, chitobiose and xylobiose. May be the primary enzyme for processing cellobiose in T.neapolitana. From Thermotoga neapolitana (strain ATCC 49049 / DSM 4359 / NBRC 107923 / NS-E).
   5049..5096    +  terminator     T7 terminator: transcription terminator for bacteriophage T7 RNA polymerase
   5103..5132    -  terminator     bacterial terminator (fragment): putative bacterial transcription terminator
   5139..5999    -  CDS            AmpR: β-lactamase; bla; confers resistance to ampicillin, carbenicillin, and related antibiotics
   6027..7109    -  CDS            lacI: lac repressor; lacI; The lac repressor binds to the lac operator to inhibit transcription in E. coli. This inhibition can be relieved by adding lactose or isopropyl-β-D-thiogalactopyranoside (IPTG).
   7110..7187    -  promoter       lacIq promoter: lacI (mutant); In the lacIq allele, a single base change in the promoter boosts expression of the lacI gene about 10-fold.
>Addgene plasmid #155169 | pDUAL_lacZ | addgene full sequence | sequence record 310554 | Addgene NGS Result
GAATTCATTCTCACCAATAAAAAACGCCCGGCGGCAACCGAGCGTTCTGAACAAATCCAGATGGAGTTCT
GAGGTCATTACTGGATCTATCAACAGGAGTCAAGCTTTTA
[1512 nt withheld, positions 111-1622]
GGTACCCTTTTCGAACTGCGGGTGGCTCCAGCTTGCCATGGAGCTGTTTCCTGTGTGAAATTGTTATCCG
CTCACAATTCCACACAACATACGAGCCGGAAGCATAAAGTGTAAAGCCTGGGGTGCCTAGGATCCCCCGT
AGAAAAGATCAAAGGATCTTCTTGAGATCCTTTTTTTCTGCGCGTAATCTGCTGCTTGCAAACAAAAAAA
CCACCGCTACCAGCGGTGGTTTGTTTGCCGGATCAAGAGCTACCAACTCTTTTTCCGAAGGTAACTGGCT
TCAGCAGAGCGCAGATACCAAATACTGTTCTTCTAGTGTAGCCGTAGTTAGGCCACCACTTCAAGAACTC
TGTAGCACCGCCTACATACCTCGCTCTGCTAATCCTGTTACCAGTGGCTGCTGCCAGTGGCGATAAGTCG
TGTCTTACCGGGTTGGACTCAAGACGATAGTTACCGGATAAGGCGCAGCGGTCGGGCTGAACGGGGGGTT
CGTGCACACAGCCCAGCTTGGAGCGAACGACCTACACCGAACTGAGATACCTACAGCGTGAGCTATGAGA
AAGCGCCACGCTTCCCGAAGGGAGAAAGGCGGACAGGTATCCGGTAAGCGGCAGGGTCGGAACAGGAGAG
CGCACGAGGGAGCTTCCAGGGGGAAACGCCTGGTATCTTTATAGTCCTGTCGGGTTTCGCCACCTCTGAC
TTGAGCGTCGATTTTTGTGATGCTCGTCAGGGGGGCGGAGCCTATGGAAAAACGCCAGCAACGCGGCCTT
TTTACGGTTCCTGGCCTTTTGCTGGCCTTTTGCTCACAACTAGTCGATCCCGCGAAATTAATACGACTCA
CTATAGGGGAATTGTGAGCGGATAACAATTCCCCTCTAGAAATAATTTTGTTTAACTTTAAGAAGGAGAT
ATCATATGGGCAGCAGCCATCACCATCACCATCACGGGTCGACCCGCTATGGTCATTTTGACGATGAAGC
ACGCGAGTACGTTATCACCACACCGCATACTCCGTACCCTTGGATCAACTATCTGGGTTCGGAACAGTTC
TTCAGTCTTTTGTCGCACCAGGCTGGCGGCTATTCGTTTTATCGCGATGCCAAGATGCGTAGATTGACAA
GATACAGATACAACAACATACCAGCAGACGCGGGAGGCCGGTATCTTTATGTAAACGACGGTGGGGACGT
TTGGACGCCATCGTGGCTTCCTGTTAAAGCAGACTTAGATCATTTTGAAGCCAGACATGGTCTTGGCTAC
AGTACCATTACAGGTGAAAGAAATGGGGTACGGGTTGAGACCTTGTTTTTCGTCCCAGTCGGTGAGAACG
CGGAGGTCCAGAAAGTTACGGTCACTAATACCTCTGACTCGTATAAATCCCTGACGTTGTTTTCTTTTGT
CGAATTTTGTCTTTGGAACGCGCAAGACGATCAAACTAACTACCAGCGTAATCTGAGCATAGGAGAGGTT
GAAGTGGAACAAGAATCTCCGCATGGCAGTGCAATTTATCACCGTACAGAGTACCGGGAGAGACGCGATC
ACTACGCGGTATTCGCCGTTAATACGCAGGCCGAGGGTTTCGATACAGATCGCGACACATTTGTGGGAGC
CTATAACTCGCTTGGTGAAGCCGCAGTTCCCCTTAAGGGAGAAAGTGCAAATAGCGTTGCAAGTGGATGG
TATCCTATTGGCTCTCATAGCGTGGCAGTGTCTTTAGCGCCTGGAGAATCCAGAGAATTGGTTTATGTGC
TTGGGTACGTGGAAAATCCTGATGAGGAGAAGTGGGCAGACGACGCAAAACAGGTCGTGAATAAAGAAAG
AGCTCACGCTTTATTATCAAGATTTGCTACGTCCGAACAGACTGACGCAGCTTTCGCCGCTTTGAAGGAT
TATTGGACGGATTTGTTATCGACGTATTCCGTTAGTTCCAATGACGAAAAATTGGACCGGATGGTTAATA
TATGGAATCAGTACCAATGCATGGTAACCTTTAACATGAGTCGCTCGGCGAGCTTTTTCGAGACCGGTAT
TGGGAGAGGGATGGGGTTTCGTGATAGCAACCAAGACCTTCTGGGCTTTGTTCACTTAATCCCAGAGCGG
GCGCGTGAGCGCATCATTGACATAGCGTCAACCCAGTTCGCGGACGGTTCCGCTTATCACCAATACCAAC
CTTTAACGAAGCGCGGTAACAACGACATTGGCTCTGGGTTTAACGACGATCCTCTTTGGTTAATCGCGGG
AACTGCCGCCTACATCAAAGAAACTGGTGACTTCTCCATATTAGATGAGCCCGTACCTTTTGATAACGAA
CCGGGGTCAGAAGTTCCGTTATTTGAGCACCTGACCCGTAGTTTTGAGTTTACCGTAACCCATCGGGGTC
CCCACGGTTTGCCTCTTATTGGCCGCGCAGATTGGAACGATTGTTTGAATCTTAATTGCTTCAGTACAAC
CCCGGGCGAGTCATTTCAGACAACGGAGAACCAAGCCGGTGGCGTAGCGGAGTCAACGTTCATAGCCGCG
CAATTCGTTTTATATGGGGAGCAGTATGCCGAGTTGGCAGCGCGGCGCGGGTTGGCCGACGTAGCCGATA
GAGCAAGAGGGCATGTGGCTGAAATGAGAGACGCACTTCTGACCGACGGGTGGGACGGCAGCTGGTTCTT
GAGAGCTTATGACTATTATGGAAACCCTATCGGCACCGACGCACATGACGAAGGGAAGATTTGGATCGAA
CCGCAAGGGTTCGCGGTGATGGCTGGAGTCGGTGTAGGCGAAGGGCCTCAAGATACGGACGCTCCCGCTA
TTAAGGCGCTTGATTCTGTGAACGAAATGTTGGCAACCGATCACGGTATGGTCCTTCAATACCCAGCATA
CACTACATACCAAGTACACATGGGTGAAGTATCCACTTATCCACCCGGGTATAAAGAGAATGGAGGTATA
TTTTGCCACAATAATCCTTGGGTTATCATAGCGGAAACTGTCGTCGGAAGAGGCGGACGGGCATTTGATT
ACTACAAGAGAATTACTCCCGCGTATCGCGAGGACATAAGCGACGTTCACCGTCTTGAACCCTATGTCTA
TGCACAAATGATAGCAGGGAAGGAGGCGGTCCGTCACGGTGAAGCAAAGAACAGCTGGCTTACCGGGACT
GCGGCTTGGAACTTTGTGACCGTGTCACAGTACCTTCTTGGGGTTCGCCCAGAGTACGACGGCTTGGTGG
TAGACCCGCAGATCGGACCTGACGTACCTAGCTTTACGGTTACGCGTGTCGCCCGTGGAGCCACTTACGA
GATAACAGTCACTAACAGTGGGACCGACGGATCACGCGGTCGCCTTGTCGTTGATGGAACACCTGTAGAA
GGCAACTTGGTTCCTTATGCCCCCGCAGGGTCAACAGTTCGTGTCGATGTGACATTGTAGTGTACACTAG
CATAACCCCTTGGGGCCTCTAAACGGGTCTTGAGGGGTTTTTTGCTCGAGTAAAAAAAATCCTTAGCTTT
CGCTAAGGATCTGCAGTTACCAATGCTTAATCAGTGAGGCACCTATCTCAGCGATCTGTCTATTTCGTTC
ATCCATAGTTGCCTGACTCCCCGTCGTGTAGATAACTACGATACGGGAGGGCTTACCATCTGGCCCCAGT
GCTGCAATGATACCGCGAGACCCACGCTCACCGGCTCCAGATTTATCAGCAATAAACCAGCCAGCCGGAA
GGGCCGAGCGCAGAAGTGGTCCTGCAACTTTATCCGCCTCCATCCAGTCTATTAATTGTTGCCGGGAAGC
TAGAGTAAGTAGTTCGCCAGTTAATAGTTTGCGCAACGTTGTTGCCATTGCTACAGGCATCGTGGTGTCA
CGCTCGTCGTTTGGTATGGCTTCATTCAGCTCCGGTTCCCAACGATCAAGGCGAGTTACATGATCCCCCA
TGTTGTGCAAAAAAGCGGTTAGCTCCTTCGGTCCTCCGATCGTTGTCAGAAGTAAGTTGGCCGCAGTGTT
ATCACTCATGGTTATGGCAGCACTGCATAATTCTCTTACTGTCATGCCATCCGTAAGATGCTTTTCTGTG
ACTGGTGAGTACTCAACCAAGTCATTCTGAGAATAGTGTATGCGGCGACCGAGTTGCTCTTGCCCGGCGT
CAATACGGGATAATACCGCGCCACATAGCAGAACTTTAAAAGTGCTCATCATTGGAAAACGTTCTTCGGG
GCGAAAACTCTCAAGGATCTTACCGCTGTTGAGATCCAGTTCGATGTAACCCACTCGTGCACCCAACTGA
TCTTCAGCATCTTTTACTTTCACCAGCGTTTCTGGGTGAGCAAAAACAGGAAGGCAAAATGCCGCAAAAA
AGGGAATAAGGGCGACACGGAAATGTTGAATACTCATGCTTAATTTCTCCTCTTTAATAGATCTTCACTG
CCCGCTTTCCAGTCGGGAAACCTGTCGTGCCAGCTGCATTAATGAATCGGCCAACGCGCGGGGAGAGGCG
GTTTGCGTATTGGGCGCCAGGGTGGTTTTTCTTTTCACCAGTGAGACGGGCAACAGCTGATTGCCCTTCA
CCGCCTGGCCCTGAGAGAGTTGCAGCAAGCGGTCCACGCTGGTTTGCCCCAGCAGGCGAAAATCCTGTTT
GATGGTGGTTAACGGCGGGATATAACATGAGCTGTCCTCGGTATCGTCGTATCCCACTACCGAGATATCC
GCACCAACGCGCAGCCCGGACTCGGTAATGGCGCGCATTGCGCCCAGCGCCATCTGATCGTTGGCAACCA
GCATCGCAGTGGGAACGATGCCCTCATTCAGCATTTGCATGGTTTGTTGAAAACCGGACATGGCACTCCA
GTCGCCTTCCCGTTCCGCTATCGGCTGAATTTGATTGCGAGTGAGATATTTATGCCAGCCAGCCAGACGC
AGACGCGCCGAGACAGAACTTAATGGGCCCGCTAACAGCGCGATTTGCTGGTGACCCAATGCGACCAGAT
GCTCCACGCCCAGTCGCGTACCGTCCTCATGGGAGAAAATAATACTGTTGATGGGTGTCTGGTCAGAGAC
ATCAAGAAATAACGCCGGAACATTAGTGCAGGCAGCTTCCACAGCAATGGCATCCTGGTCATCCAGCGGA
TAGTTAATGATCAGCCCACTGACGCGTTGCGCGAGAAGATTGTGCACCGCCGCTTTACAGGCTTCGACGC
CGCTTCGTTCTACCATCGACACCACCACGCTGGCACCCAGTTGATCGGCGCGAGATTTAATCGCCGCGAC
AATTTGCGACGGCGCGTGCAGGGCCAGACTGGAGGTGGCAACGCCAATCAGCAACGACTGTTTGCCCGCC
AGTTGTTGTGCCACGCGGTTGGGAATGTAATTCAGCTCCGCCATCGCCGCTTCCACTTTTTCCCGCGTTT
TCGCAGAAACGTGGCTGGCCTGGTTCACCACGCGGGAAACGGTCTGATAAGAGACACCGGCATACTCTGC
GACATCGTATAACGTTACTGGTTTCACATTCACCACCCTGAATTGACTCTCTTCCGGGCGCTATCATGCC
ATACCGCGAAAGGTTTTGCACCATTCGATGGTGTC
